Addgene plasmid #117378: pmiRGLO-ZNF787-203
Purpose: Dual luciferase assay for miRNA-targeted UTR
Depositing lab: Volker Busskamp. Depositing organization: Technische Universitaet Dresden. Publication: Combined Experimental and System-Level Analyses Reveal the Complex Regulatory Network of miR-124 during Human Neurogenesis. Kutsche LK, Gysi DM, Fallmann J, Lenk K, Petri R, Swiersy A, Klapper SD, Pircs K, Khattak S, Stadler PF, Jakobsson J, Nowick K, Busskamp V. Cell Syst. 2018 Sep 28. pii: S2405-4712(18)30358-2. doi: 10.1016/j.cels.2018.08.011. PubMed 30292704.
Backbone
  Vector backbone: pmiRGLO
  Backbone manufacturer: Promega
  Backbone size w/o insert (bp): 7334
  Vector type: Mammalian Expression, Luciferase
  Selectable markers: Neomycin (select with G418)
Growth in bacteria
  Bacterial resistance: Ampicillin, 100 μg/mL
  Growth temperature: 37°C
  Growth strain: DH5alpha
  Copy number: High Copy
Gene/Insert
  Gene/Insert name: 3' UTR ZNF787-203
  Species: H. sapiens (human)
  Insert size (bp): 657
  Promoter: Murine PGK-1
  Tag / fusion protein: luciferase (N terminal on backbone)
  Cloning method: Gibson Cloning
  Sequencing primers: 5′ Fluc-F1 (AGAAGCTGCGCGGTGGTGTTGTG); 3′ T7terminal
Terms and licenses: Academic/Nonprofit Terms; Industry Terms: Not Available to Industry
Depositor comments: 5' NheI cloning site destroyed, 3' XbaI cloning site destroyed
How to cite: pmiRGLO-ZNF787-203 was a gift from Volker Busskamp (Addgene plasmid # 117378 ; http://n2t.net/addgene:117378 ; RRID:Addgene_117378)
