[The description below was written by a language model from this plasmid's Addgene catalogue record and pLannotate feature annotations shown in this document.]
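Description:
pmiRGLO-ZNF787-203 is a mammalian dual-luciferase reporter plasmid built on Promega's pmiRGLO backbone and used to test whether a 3' untranslated region is targeted by a microRNA. It is propagated in E. coli as a high-copy plasmid through a ColE1/pUC-type origin with ampicillin selection (AmpR under its bla promoter). A ColE1 cer site helps keep the plasmid monomeric.

The test cassette consists of the mouse PGK-1 promoter driving the synthetic firefly luciferase gene luc2. A 657 bp human 3' UTR, designated ZNF787-203 (apparently a specific ZNF787 transcript isoform), was placed downstream of the luciferase stop codon by Gibson assembly, which destroyed the flanking NheI and XbaI sites. The UTR is not annotated in either feature table, but it corresponds to the unannotated gap between the luc2 coding sequence and the residual multiple cloning site. An SV40 late poly(A) signal follows, although the annotation tool calls it on the reverse strand. A second, independent cassette uses the SV40 enhancer/early promoter to express human codon-optimised Renilla luciferase, followed closely by a neomycin phosphotransferase sequence and a synthetic poly(A) signal. This unit provides the internal normalisation control and G418 selection in mammalian cells.

In use, binding of a microRNA to the cloned UTR lowers firefly signal relative to Renilla. The associated study concerns the miR-124 regulatory network in human neurogenesis, so this UTR was presumably tested as a candidate miR-124 target, though the record does not say so. The two sequence records (sequencing-derived and depositor) differ by two nucleotides in length and in their start coordinate, but they show the same features. Small fragment hits such as SET1, T antigen, M13 ori, bom and tnpA are probably backbone remnants or annotation artefacts.
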