Features (pLannotate 1.2.2; 18 found; start..end, strand, type, name):
     17..66      +  CDS            SET1 (fragment): solubility-enhancement tag derived from T7 phage gene 10B
     74..93      +  terminator     T7 terminator (fragment): transcription terminator for bacteriophage T7 RNA polymerase
    115..236     -  polyA_signal   SV40 poly(A) signal: SV40 polyadenylation signal
    259..327     -  CDS            large T antigen (fragment): large T antigen from SV40 (simian virus 40)
    332..364     +  rep_origin     M13 ori (fragment): M13 bacteriophage origin of replication; arrow indicates direction of (+) strand synthesis
    365..416     -  misc_feature   bom (fragment): basis of mobility region from pBR322
    481..838     +  promoter       SV40 promoter: SV40 enhancer and early promoter
    889..1821    +  CDS            hRluc: Renilla luciferase human codon-optimized
   1872..2664    +  CDS            NeoR/KanR (fragment): aminoglycoside phosphotransferase from Tn5; aph(3')-II (or nptII); confers resistance to neomycin, kanamycin, and G418 (Geneticin®)
   2728..2776    +  polyA_signal   poly(A) signal: synthetic polyadenylation signal
   2797..2889    -  CDS            tnpA (fragment): TN5P_ECOLX - Also known as tnp. Experimental evidence at protein level: Swiss-Prot protein existence level 1. Mediates transposition of transposon Tn5 by a 'cut and paste' mechanism. First, the monomeric transposase binds the 19 bp inverted DNA repeats flanking the transposon. Then, dimerization of the DNA- bound transposase creates a synaptic DNA complex. After nicking of the first DNA strand, excision of the transposon proceeds through a series of intermediates. The transposase then mediates the insertion of the transposon at a new site by strand transfer. The activity of the wild- type tran
   2932..3036    +  promoter       AmpR promoter: bla
   3037..3897    +  CDS            AmpR: β-lactamase; bla; confers resistance to ampicillin, carbenicillin, and related antibiotics
   4055..4643    -  rep_origin     ori: high-copy-number ColE1/pMB1/pBR322/pUC origin of replication
   4759..5042    +  misc_feature   cer region: ColE1-derived recombination site that helps to maintain plasmids as monomers
   5099..5598    +  promoter       PGK promoter: mouse phosphoglycerate kinase 1 promoter
   5645..7297    +  CDS            luciferase: firefly luciferase synthetic luc2 version of the luciferase gene
   7974..10      +  misc_feature   MCS (fragment) (across the origin): pUC18/19 multiple cloning site
>Addgene plasmid #117378 | pmiRGLO-ZNF787-203 | depositor full sequence | sequence record 221513 | Full Sequence
CATGCAAGCTGATCCGGCTGCTAACAAAGCCCGAAAGGAAGCTGAGTTGGCTGCTGCCACCGCTGAGCAA
TAACTAGCATAACCCCTTGGGGCGGCCGCTTCGAGCAGACATGATAAGATACATTGATGAGTTTGGACAA
ACCACAACTAGAATGCAGTGAAAAAAATGCTTTATTTGTGAAATTTGTGATGCTATTGCTTTATTTGTAA
CCATTATAAGCTGCAATAAACAAGTTAACAACAACAATTGCATTCATTTTATGTTTCAGGTTCAGGGGGA
GATGTGGGAGGTTTTTTTAAGCAAGTAAAACCTCTACAAATGTGGTAAAATCGAATTTTAACAAAATATT
AACGCTTACAATTTCCTGATGCGGTATTTTCTCCTTACGCATCTGTGCGGTATTTCACACCGCATACGCG
GATCTGCGCAGCACCATGGCCTGAAATAACCTCTGAAAGAGGAACTTGGTTAGGTACCTTCTGAGGCGGA
AAGAACCAGCTGTGGAATGTGTGTCAGTTAGGGTGTGGAAAGTCCCCAGGCTCCCCAGCAGGCAGAAGTA
TGCAAAGCATGCATCTCAATTAGTCAGCAACCAGGTGTGGAAAGTCCCCAGGCTCCCCAGCAGGCAGAAG
TATGCAAAGCATGCATCTCAATTAGTCAGCAACCATAGTCCCGCCCCTAACTCCGCCCATCCCGCCCCTA
ACTCCGCCCAGTTCCGCCCATTCTCCGCCCCATGGCTGACTAATTTTTTTTATTTATGCAGAGGCCGAGG
CCGCCTCGGCCTCTGAGCTATTCCAGAAGTAGTGAGGAGGCTTTTTTGGAGGCCTAGGCTTTTGCAAAAA
GCTTGATTCTTCTGACACAACAGTCTCGAACCAAAGGCTGGAGCCACCATGGCTTCCAAGGTGTACGACC
CCGAGCAACGCAAACGCATGATCACTGGGCCTCAGTGGTGGGCTCGCTGCAAGCAAATGAACGTGCTGGA
CTCCTTCATCAACTACTATGATTCCGAGAAGCACGCCGAGAACGCCGTGATTTTTCTGCATGGTAACGCT
GCCTCCAGCTACCTGTGGAGGCACGTCGTGCCTCACATCGAGCCCGTGGCTAGATGCATCATCCCTGATC
TGATCGGAATGGGTAAGTCCGGCAAGAGCGGGAATGGCTCATATCGCCTCCTGGATCACTACAAGTACCT
CACCGCTTGGTTCGAGCTGCTGAACCTTCCAAAGAAAATCATCTTTGTGGGCCACGACTGGGGGGCTTGT
CTGGCCTTTCACTACTCCTACGAGCACCAAGACAAGATCAAGGCCATCGTCCATGCTGAGAGTGTCGTGG
ACGTGATCGAGTCCTGGGACGAGTGGCCTGACATCGAGGAGGATATCGCCCTGATCAAGAGCGAAGAGGG
CGAGAAAATGGTGCTTGAGAATAACTTCTTCGTCGAGACCATGCTCCCAAGCAAGATCATGCGGAAACTG
GAGCCTGAGGAGTTCGCTGCCTACCTGGAGCCATTCAAGGAGAAGGGCGAGGTTAGACGGCCTACCCTCT
CCTGGCCTCGCGAGATCCCTCTCGTTAAGGGAGGCAAGCCCGACGTCGTCCAGATTGTCCGCAACTACAA
CGCCTACCTTCGGGCCAGCGACGATCTGCCTAAGATGTTCATCGAGTCCGACCCTGGGTTCTTTTCCAAC
GCTATTGTCGAGGGAGCTAAGAAGTTCCCTAACACCGAGTTCGTGAAGGTGAAGGGCCTCCACTTCAGCC
AGGAGGACGCTCCAGATGAAATGGGTAAGTACATCAAGAGCTTCGTGGAGCGCGTGCTGAAGAACGAGCA
GACCGGTGGTGGGAGCGGAGGTGGCGGATCAGGTGGCGGAGGCTCCGGAGGGATTGAACAAGATGGATTG
CACGCAGGTTCTCCGGCCGCTTGGGTGGAGAGGCTATTCGGCTATGACTGGGCACAACAGACAATCGGCT
GCTCTGATGCCGCCGTGTTCCGGCTGTCAGCGCAGGGGCGCCCGGTTCTTTTTGTCAAGACCGACCTGTC
CGGTGCCCTGAATGAACTGCAGGACGAGGCAGCGCGGCTATCGTGGCTGGCCACGACGGGCGTTCCTTGC
GCAGCTGTGCTCGACGTTGTCACTGAAGCGGGAAGGGACTGGCTGCTATTGGGCGAAGTGCCGGGGCAGG
ATCTCCTGTCATCTCACCTTGCTCCTGCCGAGAAAGTATCCATCATGGCTGATGCAATGCGGCGGCTGCA
TACGCTTGATCCGGCTACCTGCCCATTCGACCACCAAGCGAAACATCGCATCGAGCGAGCACGTACTCGG
ATGGAAGCCGGTCTTGTCGATCAGGATGATCTGGACGAAGAGCATCAGGGGCTCGCGCCAGCCGAACTGT
TCGCCAGGCTCAAGGCGCGCATGCCCGACGGCGAGGATCTCGTCGTGACCCATGGCGATGCCTGCTTGCC
GAATATCATGGTGGAAAATGGCCGCTTTTCTGGATTCATCGACTGTGGCCGGCTGGGTGTGGCGGACCGC
TATCAGGACATAGCGTTGGCTACCCGTGATATTGCTGAAGAGCTTGGCGGCGAATGGGCTGACCGCTTCC
TCGTGCTTTACGGTATCGCCGCTCCCGATTCGCAGCGCATCGCCTTCTATCGCCTTCTTGACGAGTTCTT
CTGAGCGGGACTCTGGGGTTCGAAATGACCGACCAAGCGACGCCCAACCTGCCATCACGATGGCCGCAAT
AAAATATCTTTATTTTCATTACATCTGTGTGTTGGTTTTTTGTGTGAATCGATAGCGATAAGGATCCTCT
TTGCGCTTGCGTTTTCCCTTGTCCAGATAGCCCAGTAGCTGACATTCATCCGGGGTCAGCACCGTTTCTG
CGGACTGGCTTTCTACGTAATGGTTTCTTAGACGTCAGGTGGCACTTTTCGGGGAAATGTGCGCGGAACC
CCTATTTGTTTATTTTTCTAAATACATTCAAATATGTATCCGCTCATGAGACAATAACCCTGATAAATGC
TTCAATAATATTGAAAAAGGAAGAGTATGAGTATTCAACATTTCCGTGTCGCCCTTATTCCCTTTTTTGC
GGCATTTTGCCTTCCTGTTTTTGCTCACCCAGAAACGCTGGTGAAAGTAAAAGATGCTGAAGATCAGTTG
GGTGCACGAGTGGGTTACATCGAACTGGATCTCAACAGCGGTAAGATCCTTGAGAGTTTTCGCCCCGAAG
AACGTTTTCCAATGATGAGCACTTTCAAAGTTCTGCTATGTGGCGCGGTATTATCCCGTATTGACGCCGG
GCAAGAGCAACTCGGTCGCCGCATACACTATTCTCAGAATGACTTGGTTGAGTACTCACCAGTCACAGAA
AAGCATCTTACGGATGGCATGACAGTAAGAGAATTATGCAGTGCTGCCATAACCATGAGTGATAACACTG
CGGCCAACTTACTTCTGACAACTATCGGAGGACCGAAGGAGCTAACCGCTTTTTTGCACAACATGGGGGA
TCATGTAACTCGCCTTGATCGTTGGGAACCGGAGCTGAATGAAGCCATACCAAACGACGAGCGTGACACC
ACGATGCCTGTAGCAATGGCAACAACGTTGCGCAAACTATTAACTGGCGAACTACTTACTCTAGCTTCCC
GGCAACAATTAATAGACTGGATGGAGGCGGATAAAGTTGCAGGACCACTTCTGCGCTCGGCCCTTCCGGC
TGGCTGGTTTATTGCTGATAAATCTGGAGCCGGTGAGCGTGGGTCTCGCGGTATCATTGCAGCACTGGGG
CCAGATGGTAAGCCCTCCCGTATCGTAGTTATCTACACGACGGGGAGTCAGGCAACTATGGATGAACGAA
ATAGACAGATCGCTGAGATAGGTGCCTCACTGATTAAGCATTGGTAATTCGAAATGACCGACCAAGCGAC
GCCCAACCGGTATCAGCTCACTCAAAGGCGGTAATACGGTTATCCACAGAATCAGGGGATAACGCAGGAA
AGAACATGTGAGCAAAAGGCCAGCAAAAGGCCAGGAACCGTAAAAAGGCCGCGTTGCTGGCGTTTTTCCA
TAGGCTCCGCCCCCCTGACGAGCATCACAAAAATCGACGCTCAAGTCAGAGGTGGCGAAACCCGACAGGA
CTATAAAGATACCAGGCGTTTCCCCCTGGAAGCTCCCTCGTGCGCTCTCCTGTTCCGACCCTGCCGCTTA
CCGGATACCTGTCCGCCTTTCTCCCTTCGGGAAGCGTGGCGCTTTCTCATAGCTCACGCTGTAGGTATCT
CAGTTCGGTGTAGGTCGTTCGCTCCAAGCTGGGCTGTGTGCACGAACCCCCCGTTCAGCCCGACCGCTGC
GCCTTATCCGGTAACTATCGTCTTGAGTCCAACCCGGTAAGACACGACTTATCGCCACTGGCAGCAGCCA
CTGGTAACAGGATTAGCAGAGCGAGGTATGTAGGCGGTGCTACAGAGTTCTTGAAGTGGTGGCCTAACTA
CGGCTACACTAGAAGGACAGTATTTGGTATCTGCGCTCTGCTGAAGCCAGTTACCTTCGGAAAAAGAGTT
GGTAGCTCTTGATCCGGCAAACAAACCACCGCTGGTAGCGGTGGTTTTTTTGTTTGCAAGCAGCAGATTA
CGCGCAGAAAAAAAGGATTTCAAGAAGATCCTTTGATCTTTTCTACGGGGTCTGACGCTCAGTGGAACGA
AAACTCACGTTAAGGGATTTTGGTCATGAGATTATCAAAAAGGATCTTCACCTAGATCCTTTTATAGTCC
GGAAATACAGGAACGCACGCTGGATGGCCCTTCGCTGGGATGGTGAAACCATGAAAAATGGCAGCTTCAG
TGGATTAAGTGGGGGTAATGTGGCCTGTACCCTCTGGTTGCATAGGTATTCATACGGTTAAAATTTATCA
GGCGCGATTGCGGCAGTTTTTCGGGTGGTTTGTTGCCATTTTTACCTGTCTGCTGCCGTGATCGCGCTGA
ACGCGTTTTAGCGGTGCGTACAATTAAGGGATTATGGTAAATCCACTTACTGTCTGCCCTCGTAGCCATC
GAGATAAACCGCAGTACTCCGGCCACGATGCGTCCGGCGTAGAGGATCGAGATCTACCGGGTAGGGGAGG
CGCTTTTCCCAAGGCAGTCTGGAGCATGCGCTTTAGCAGCCCCGCTGGGCACTTGGCGCTACACAAGTGG
CCTCTGGCCTCGCACACATTCCACATCCACCGGTAGGCGCCAACCGGCTCCGTTCTTTGGTGGCCCCTTC
GCGCCACCTTCTACTCCTCCCCTAGTCAGGAAGTTCCCCCCCGCCCCGCAGCTCGCGTCGTGCAGGACGT
GACAAATGGAAGTAGCACGTCTCACTAGTCTCGTGCAGATGGACAGCACCGCTGAGCAATGGAAGCGGGT
AGGCCTTTGGGGCAGCGGCCAATAGCAGCTTTGCTCCTTCGCTTTCTGGGCTCAGAGGCTGGGAAGGGGT
GGGTCCGGGGGCGGGCTCAGGGGCGGGCTCAGGGGCGGGGCGGGCGCCCGAAGGTCCTCCGGAGGCCCGG
CATTCTGCACGCTTCAAAAGCGCACGTCTGCCGCGCTGTTCTCCTCTTCCTCATCTCCGGGCCTTTCGAC
CTGCAGCCCAAGCTTGGCAATCCGGTACTGTTGGTAAAGCCACCATGGAAGATGCCAAAAACATTAAGAA
GGGCCCAGCGCCATTCTACCCACTCGAAGACGGGACCGCCGGCGAGCAGCTGCACAAAGCCATGAAGCGC
TACGCCCTGGTGCCCGGCACCATCGCCTTTACCGACGCACATATCGAGGTGGACATTACCTACGCCGAGT
ACTTCGAGATGAGCGTTCGGCTGGCAGAAGCTATGAAGCGCTATGGGCTGAATACAAACCATCGGATCGT
GGTGTGCAGCGAGAATAGCTTGCAGTTCTTCATGCCCGTGTTGGGTGCCCTGTTCATCGGTGTGGCTGTG
GCCCCAGCTAACGACATCTACAACGAGCGCGAGCTGCTGAACAGCATGGGCATCAGCCAGCCCACCGTCG
TATTCGTGAGCAAGAAAGGGCTGCAAAAGATCCTCAACGTGCAAAAGAAGCTACCGATCATACAAAAGAT
CATCATCATGGATAGCAAGACCGACTACCAGGGCTTCCAAAGCATGTACACCTTCGTGACTTCCCATTTG
CCACCCGGCTTCAACGAGTACGACTTCGTGCCCGAGAGCTTCGACCGGGACAAAACCATCGCCCTGATCA
TGAACAGTAGTGGCAGTACCGGATTGCCCAAGGGCGTAGCCCTACCGCACCGCACCGCTTGTGTCCGATT
CAGTCATGCCCGCGACCCCATCTTCGGCAACCAGATCATCCCCGACACCGCTATCCTCAGCGTGGTGCCA
TTTCACCACGGCTTCGGCATGTTCACCACGCTGGGCTACTTGATCTGCGGCTTTCGGGTCGTGCTCATGT
ACCGCTTCGAGGAGGAGCTATTCTTGCGCAGCTTGCAAGACTATAAGATTCAATCTGCCCTGCTGGTGCC
CACACTATTTAGCTTCTTCGCTAAGAGCACTCTCATCGACAAGTACGACCTAAGCAACTTGCACGAGATC
GCCAGCGGCGGGGCGCCGCTCAGCAAGGAGGTAGGTGAGGCCGTGGCCAAACGCTTCCACCTACCAGGCA
TCCGCCAGGGCTACGGCCTGACAGAAACAACCAGCGCCATTCTGATCACCCCCGAAGGGGACGACAAGCC
TGGCGCAGTAGGCAAGGTGGTGCCCTTCTTCGAGGCTAAGGTGGTGGACTTGGACACCGGTAAGACACTG
GGTGTGAACCAGCGCGGCGAGCTGTGCGTCCGTGGCCCCATGATCATGAGCGGCTACGTTAACAACCCCG
AGGCTACAAACGCTCTCATCGACAAGGACGGCTGGCTGCACAGCGGCGACATCGCCTACTGGGACGAGGA
CGAGCACTTCTTCATCGTGGACCGGCTGAAGAGCCTGATCAAATACAAGGGCTACCAGGTAGCCCCAGCC
GAACTGGAGAGCATCCTGCTGCAACACCCCAACATCTTCGACGCCGGGGTCGCCGGCCTGCCCGACGACG
ATGCCGGCGAGCTGCCCGCCGCAGTCGTCGTGCTGGAACACGGTAAAACCATGACCGAGAAGGAGATCGT
GGACTATGTGGCCAGCCAGGTTACAACCGCCAAGAAGCTGCGCGGTGGTGTTGTGTTCGTGGACGAGGTG
CCTAAAGGACTGACCGGCAAGTTGGACGCCCGCAAGATCCGCGAGATTCTCATTAAGGCCAAGAAGGGCG
GCAAGATCGCCGTGTAATTCTAGTTGTTTAAACGAGGGGAGGGGCCCGGGGGGGGGGGCGGGCAGGGCCC
CTCGGGCTTGGCGGGAGCGACGACGTGCAAGACCAAGAGACCCAGGGAGAAGCGGACGGGGTGCGATGGA
CCCCGCGGCATCCCCGGCTCCCCGCCCTCCTCTGTCCCTGCGCCGTCCGTGGGGGGGCACTGGGGCGTAT
TAGGGCCCGTTCACTTCTCCGCCTCGAGACTCTGCCCCCTCAGCCTGGCCCGCCCTTCCTAAGTTATCGG
CCTGCGAGCCGGAGAGACAATGGAGAGAACTGCAGAGGCCGAGTGGCGACCAGGCCCCAAGCGGAAGGCC
ATTTTCCCTGCTCTTCCTCAGTTGTCCGGGGCGGGGGTGGGGGGTGCTGCGAGGAATGGAGAAACCAGGC
CCTTTAGAGGATCCCAGAGAGGGAAGAGAACCAGGGGCCCTTTTCTCTTTTAGAATTTTCTTTTAATCAG
CCCACCTTTTGACTCCCCGCCCGCCCCAATCCATTATTTTTTTCTGCCTTCCGGGTCCCATCCTTAGAGC
TCGAGTCGTTCCTTCCCCTCCTGGATTCCGGGTAGCAGAGGCAGCGCCGCAGGAGGCGGGTGCCCGTTTG
TCCCAGGCCTGGGCGTGGTGGAGGAAGGGGTGCTGGAACAATAAACGGCACTATCCAAATGTCAGTCGAC
CTGCAGG
