Features (pLannotate 1.2.2; 18 found; start..end, strand, type, name):
     48..547     +  promoter       PGK promoter: mouse phosphoglycerate kinase 1 promoter
    594..2246    +  CDS            luciferase: firefly luciferase synthetic luc2 version of the luciferase gene
   2925..2948    +  misc_feature   MCS (fragment): pUC18/19 multiple cloning site
   2955..3004    +  CDS            SET1 (fragment): solubility-enhancement tag derived from T7 phage gene 10B
   3012..3031    +  terminator     T7 terminator (fragment): transcription terminator for bacteriophage T7 RNA polymerase
   3053..3174    -  polyA_signal   SV40 poly(A) signal: SV40 polyadenylation signal
   3197..3265    -  CDS            large T antigen (fragment): large T antigen from SV40 (simian virus 40)
   3270..3302    +  rep_origin     M13 ori (fragment): M13 bacteriophage origin of replication; arrow indicates direction of (+) strand synthesis
   3303..3354    -  misc_feature   bom (fragment): basis of mobility region from pBR322
   3419..3776    +  promoter       SV40 promoter: SV40 enhancer and early promoter
   3827..4759    +  CDS            hRluc: Renilla luciferase human codon-optimized
   4810..5602    +  CDS            NeoR/KanR (fragment): aminoglycoside phosphotransferase from Tn5; aph(3')-II (or nptII); confers resistance to neomycin, kanamycin, and G418 (Geneticin®)
   5666..5714    +  polyA_signal   poly(A) signal: synthetic polyadenylation signal
   5735..5827    -  CDS            tnpA (fragment): TN5P_ECOLX - Also known as tnp. Experimental evidence at protein level: Swiss-Prot protein existence level 1. Mediates transposition of transposon Tn5 by a 'cut and paste' mechanism. First, the monomeric transposase binds the 19 bp inverted DNA repeats flanking the transposon. Then, dimerization of the DNA- bound transposase creates a synaptic DNA complex. After nicking of the first DNA strand, excision of the transposon proceeds through a series of intermediates. The transposase then mediates the insertion of the transposon at a new site by strand transfer. The activity of the wild- type tran
   5870..5974    +  promoter       AmpR promoter: bla
   5975..6835    +  CDS            AmpR: β-lactamase; bla; confers resistance to ampicillin, carbenicillin, and related antibiotics
   6993..7581    -  rep_origin     ori: high-copy-number ColE1/pMB1/pBR322/pUC origin of replication
   7697..7980    +  misc_feature   cer region: ColE1-derived recombination site that helps to maintain plasmids as monomers
>Addgene plasmid #117378 | pmiRGLO-ZNF787-203 | addgene full sequence | sequence record 231766 | Addgene NGS Result
CAGTACTCCGGCCACGATGCGTCCGGCGTAGAGGATCGAGATCTACCGGGTAGGGGAGGCGCTTTTCCCA
AGGCAGTCTGGAGCATGCGCTTTAGCAGCCCCGCTGGGCACTTGGCGCTACACAAGTGGCCTCTGGCCTC
GCACACATTCCACATCCACCGGTAGGCGCCAACCGGCTCCGTTCTTTGGTGGCCCCTTCGCGCCACCTTC
TACTCCTCCCCTAGTCAGGAAGTTCCCCCCCGCCCCGCAGCTCGCGTCGTGCAGGACGTGACAAATGGAA
GTAGCACGTCTCACTAGTCTCGTGCAGATGGACAGCACCGCTGAGCAATGGAAGCGGGTAGGCCTTTGGG
GCAGCGGCCAATAGCAGCTTTGCTCCTTCGCTTTCTGGGCTCAGAGGCTGGGAAGGGGTGGGTCCGGGGG
CGGGCTCAGGGGCGGGCTCAGGGGCGGGGCGGGCGCCCGAAGGTCCTCCGGAGGCCCGGCATTCTGCACG
CTTCAAAAGCGCACGTCTGCCGCGCTGTTCTCCTCTTCCTCATCTCCGGGCCTTTCGACCTGCAGCCCAA
GCTTGGCAATCCGGTACTGTTGGTAAAGCCACCATGGAAGATGCCAAAAACATTAAGAAGGGCCCAGCGC
CATTCTACCCACTCGAAGACGGGACCGCCGGCGAGCAGCTGCACAAAGCCATGAAGCGCTACGCCCTGGT
GCCCGGCACCATCGCCTTTACCGACGCACATATCGAGGTGGACATTACCTACGCCGAGTACTTCGAGATG
AGCGTTCGGCTGGCAGAAGCTATGAAGCGCTATGGGCTGAATACAAACCATCGGATCGTGGTGTGCAGCG
AGAATAGCTTGCAGTTCTTCATGCCCGTGTTGGGTGCCCTGTTCATCGGTGTGGCTGTGGCCCCAGCTAA
CGACATCTACAACGAGCGCGAGCTGCTGAACAGCATGGGCATCAGCCAGCCCACCGTCGTATTCGTGAGC
AAGAAAGGGCTGCAAAAGATCCTCAACGTGCAAAAGAAGCTACCGATCATACAAAAGATCATCATCATGG
ATAGCAAGACCGACTACCAGGGCTTCCAAAGCATGTACACCTTCGTGACTTCCCATTTGCCACCCGGCTT
CAACGAGTACGACTTCGTGCCCGAGAGCTTCGACCGGGACAAAACCATCGCCCTGATCATGAACAGTAGT
GGCAGTACCGGATTGCCCAAGGGCGTAGCCCTACCGCACCGCACCGCTTGTGTCCGATTCAGTCATGCCC
GCGACCCCATCTTCGGCAACCAGATCATCCCCGACACCGCTATCCTCAGCGTGGTGCCATTTCACCACGG
CTTCGGCATGTTCACCACGCTGGGCTACTTGATCTGCGGCTTTCGGGTCGTGCTCATGTACCGCTTCGAG
GAGGAGCTATTCTTGCGCAGCTTGCAAGACTATAAGATTCAATCTGCCCTGCTGGTGCCCACACTATTTA
GCTTCTTCGCTAAGAGCACTCTCATCGACAAGTACGACCTAAGCAACTTGCACGAGATCGCCAGCGGCGG
GGCGCCGCTCAGCAAGGAGGTAGGTGAGGCCGTGGCCAAACGCTTCCACCTACCAGGCATCCGCCAGGGC
TACGGCCTGACAGAAACAACCAGCGCCATTCTGATCACCCCCGAAGGGGACGACAAGCCTGGCGCAGTAG
GCAAGGTGGTGCCCTTCTTCGAGGCTAAGGTGGTGGACTTGGACACCGGTAAGACACTGGGTGTGAACCA
GCGCGGCGAGCTGTGCGTCCGTGGCCCCATGATCATGAGCGGCTACGTTAACAACCCCGAGGCTACAAAC
GCTCTCATCGACAAGGACGGCTGGCTGCACAGCGGCGACATCGCCTACTGGGACGAGGACGAGCACTTCT
TCATCGTGGACCGGCTGAAGAGCCTGATCAAATACAAGGGCTACCAGGTAGCCCCAGCCGAACTGGAGAG
CATCCTGCTGCAACACCCCAACATCTTCGACGCCGGGGTCGCCGGCCTGCCCGACGACGATGCCGGCGAG
CTGCCCGCCGCAGTCGTCGTGCTGGAACACGGTAAAACCATGACCGAGAAGGAGATCGTGGACTATGTGG
CCAGCCAGGTTACAACCGCCAAGAAGCTGCGCGGTGGTGTTGTGTTCGTGGACGAGGTGCCTAAAGGACT
GACCGGCAAGTTGGACGCCCGCAAGATCCGCGAGATTCTCATTAAGGCCAAGAAGGGCGGCAAGATCGCC
GTGTAATTCTAGTTGTTTAAACGAGCTCGGGGAGGGGCCCGGGGGGGGGCGGGCAGGGCCCCTCGGGCTT
GGCGGGAGCGACGACGTGCAAGACCAAGAGACCCAGGGAGAAGCGGACGGGGTGCGATGGACCCCGCGGC
ATCCCCGGCTCCCCGCCCTCCTCTGTCCCTGCGCCGTCCGTGGGGGGGCACTGGGGCGTATTAGGGCCCG
TTCACTTCTCCGCCTCGAGACTCTGCCCCCTCAGCCTGGCCCGCCCTTCCTAAGTTATCGGCCTGCGAGC
CGGAGAGACAATGGAGAGAACTGCAGAGGCCGAGTGGCGACCAGGCCCCAAGCGGAAGGCCATTTTCCCT
GCCCTTCCTCAGTTGTCCGGGGCGGGGGTGGGGGGTGCTGCGAGGAATGGAGAAACCAGGCCCTTTAGAG
GATCCCAGAGAGGGAAGAGAACCAGGGGCCCTTTTCTCTTTTAGAATTTTCTTTTAATCAGCCCACCTTT
TGACTCCCCGCCCGCCCCAATCCATTATTTTTTTCTGCCTTCCGGGTCCCATCCTTAGAGCTCGAGTCGT
TCCTTCCCCTCCTGGATTCCGGGTAGCAGAGGCAGCGCCGCAGGAGGCGGGTGCCCGTTTGTCCCAGGCC
TGGGCGTGGTGGAGGAAGGGGTGCTGGAACAATAAACGGCACTATCCAAATGTCAGTCGACCTGCAGGCA
TGCAAGCTGATCCGGCTGCTAACAAAGCCCGAAAGGAAGCTGAGTTGGCTGCTGCCACCGCTGAGCAATA
ACTAGCATAACCCCTTGGGGCGGCCGCTTCGAGCAGACATGATAAGATACATTGATGAGTTTGGACAAAC
CACAACTAGAATGCAGTGAAAAAAATGCTTTATTTGTGAAATTTGTGATGCTATTGCTTTATTTGTAACC
ATTATAAGCTGCAATAAACAAGTTAACAACAACAATTGCATTCATTTTATGTTTCAGGTTCAGGGGGAGA
TGTGGGAGGTTTTTTTAAGCAAGTAAAACCTCTACAAATGTGGTAAAATCGAATTTTAACAAAATATTAA
CGCTTACAATTTCCTGATGCGGTATTTTCTCCTTACGCATCTGTGCGGTATTTCACACCGCATACGCGGA
TCTGCGCAGCACCATGGCCTGAAATAACCTCTGAAAGAGGAACTTGGTTAGGTACCTTCTGAGGCGGAAA
GAACCAGCTGTGGAATGTGTGTCAGTTAGGGTGTGGAAAGTCCCCAGGCTCCCCAGCAGGCAGAAGTATG
CAAAGCATGCATCTCAATTAGTCAGCAACCAGGTGTGGAAAGTCCCCAGGCTCCCCAGCAGGCAGAAGTA
TGCAAAGCATGCATCTCAATTAGTCAGCAACCATAGTCCCGCCCCTAACTCCGCCCATCCCGCCCCTAAC
TCCGCCCAGTTCCGCCCATTCTCCGCCCCATGGCTGACTAATTTTTTTTATTTATGCAGAGGCCGAGGCC
GCCTCGGCCTCTGAGCTATTCCAGAAGTAGTGAGGAGGCTTTTTTGGAGGCCTAGGCTTTTGCAAAAAGC
TTGATTCTTCTGACACAACAGTCTCGAACCAAAGGCTGGAGCCACCATGGCTTCCAAGGTGTACGACCCC
GAGCAACGCAAACGCATGATCACTGGGCCTCAGTGGTGGGCTCGCTGCAAGCAAATGAACGTGCTGGACT
CCTTCATCAACTACTATGATTCCGAGAAGCACGCCGAGAACGCCGTGATTTTTCTGCATGGTAACGCTGC
CTCCAGCTACCTGTGGAGGCACGTCGTGCCTCACATCGAGCCCGTGGCTAGATGCATCATCCCTGATCTG
ATCGGAATGGGTAAGTCCGGCAAGAGCGGGAATGGCTCATATCGCCTCCTGGATCACTACAAGTACCTCA
CCGCTTGGTTCGAGCTGCTGAACCTTCCAAAGAAAATCATCTTTGTGGGCCACGACTGGGGGGCTTGTCT
GGCCTTTCACTACTCCTACGAGCACCAAGACAAGATCAAGGCCATCGTCCATGCTGAGAGTGTCGTGGAC
GTGATCGAGTCCTGGGACGAGTGGCCTGACATCGAGGAGGATATCGCCCTGATCAAGAGCGAAGAGGGCG
AGAAAATGGTGCTTGAGAATAACTTCTTCGTCGAGACCATGCTCCCAAGCAAGATCATGCGGAAACTGGA
GCCTGAGGAGTTCGCTGCCTACCTGGAGCCATTCAAGGAGAAGGGCGAGGTTAGACGGCCTACCCTCTCC
TGGCCTCGCGAGATCCCTCTCGTTAAGGGAGGCAAGCCCGACGTCGTCCAGATTGTCCGCAACTACAACG
CCTACCTTCGGGCCAGCGACGATCTGCCTAAGATGTTCATCGAGTCCGACCCTGGGTTCTTTTCCAACGC
TATTGTCGAGGGAGCTAAGAAGTTCCCTAACACCGAGTTCGTGAAGGTGAAGGGCCTCCACTTCAGCCAG
GAGGACGCTCCAGATGAAATGGGTAAGTACATCAAGAGCTTCGTGGAGCGCGTGCTGAAGAACGAGCAGA
CCGGTGGTGGGAGCGGAGGTGGCGGATCAGGTGGCGGAGGCTCCGGAGGGATTGAACAAGATGGATTGCA
CGCAGGTTCTCCGGCCGCTTGGGTGGAGAGGCTATTCGGCTATGACTGGGCACAACAGACAATCGGCTGC
TCTGATGCCGCCGTGTTCCGGCTGTCAGCGCAGGGGCGCCCGGTTCTTTTTGTCAAGACCGACCTGTCCG
GTGCCCTGAATGAACTGCAGGACGAGGCAGCGCGGCTATCGTGGCTGGCCACGACGGGCGTTCCTTGCGC
AGCTGTGCTCGACGTTGTCACTGAAGCGGGAAGGGACTGGCTGCTATTGGGCGAAGTGCCGGGGCAGGAT
CTCCTGTCATCTCACCTTGCTCCTGCCGAGAAAGTATCCATCATGGCTGATGCAATGCGGCGGCTGCATA
CGCTTGATCCGGCTACCTGCCCATTCGACCACCAAGCGAAACATCGCATCGAGCGAGCACGTACTCGGAT
GGAAGCCGGTCTTGTCGATCAGGATGATCTGGACGAAGAGCATCAGGGGCTCGCGCCAGCCGAACTGTTC
GCCAGGCTCAAGGCGCGCATGCCCGACGGCGAGGATCTCGTCGTGACCCATGGCGATGCCTGCTTGCCGA
ATATCATGGTGGAAAATGGCCGCTTTTCTGGATTCATCGACTGTGGCCGGCTGGGTGTGGCGGACCGCTA
TCAGGACATAGCGTTGGCTACCCGTGATATTGCTGAAGAGCTTGGCGGCGAATGGGCTGACCGCTTCCTC
GTGCTTTACGGTATCGCCGCTCCCGATTCGCAGCGCATCGCCTTCTATCGCCTTCTTGACGAGTTCTTCT
GAGCGGGACTCTGGGGTTCGAAATGACCGACCAAGCGACGCCCAACCTGCCATCACGATGGCCGCAATAA
AATATCTTTATTTTCATTACATCTGTGTGTTGGTTTTTTGTGTGAATCGATAGCGATAAGGATCCTCTTT
GCGCTTGCGTTTTCCCTTGTCCAGATAGCCCAGTAGCTGACATTCATCCGGGGTCAGCACCGTTTCTGCG
GACTGGCTTTCTACGTAATGGTTTCTTAGACGTCAGGTGGCACTTTTCGGGGAAATGTGCGCGGAACCCC
TATTTGTTTATTTTTCTAAATACATTCAAATATGTATCCGCTCATGAGACAATAACCCTGATAAATGCTT
CAATAATATTGAAAAAGGAAGAGTATGAGTATTCAACATTTCCGTGTCGCCCTTATTCCCTTTTTTGCGG
CATTTTGCCTTCCTGTTTTTGCTCACCCAGAAACGCTGGTGAAAGTAAAAGATGCTGAAGATCAGTTGGG
TGCACGAGTGGGTTACATCGAACTGGATCTCAACAGCGGTAAGATCCTTGAGAGTTTTCGCCCCGAAGAA
CGTTTTCCAATGATGAGCACTTTCAAAGTTCTGCTATGTGGCGCGGTATTATCCCGTATTGACGCCGGGC
AAGAGCAACTCGGTCGCCGCATACACTATTCTCAGAATGACTTGGTTGAGTACTCACCAGTCACAGAAAA
GCATCTTACGGATGGCATGACAGTAAGAGAATTATGCAGTGCTGCCATAACCATGAGTGATAACACTGCG
GCCAACTTACTTCTGACAACTATCGGAGGACCGAAGGAGCTAACCGCTTTTTTGCACAACATGGGGGATC
ATGTAACTCGCCTTGATCGTTGGGAACCGGAGCTGAATGAAGCCATACCAAACGACGAGCGTGACACCAC
GATGCCTGTAGCAATGGCAACAACGTTGCGCAAACTATTAACTGGCGAACTACTTACTCTAGCTTCCCGG
CAACAATTAATAGACTGGATGGAGGCGGATAAAGTTGCAGGACCACTTCTGCGCTCGGCCCTTCCGGCTG
GCTGGTTTATTGCTGATAAATCTGGAGCCGGTGAGCGTGGGTCTCGCGGTATCATTGCAGCACTGGGGCC
AGATGGTAAGCCCTCCCGTATCGTAGTTATCTACACGACGGGGAGTCAGGCAACTATGGATGAACGAAAT
AGACAGATCGCTGAGATAGGTGCCTCACTGATTAAGCATTGGTAATTCGAAATGACCGACCAAGCGACGC
CCAACCGGTATCAGCTCACTCAAAGGCGGTAATACGGTTATCCACAGAATCAGGGGATAACGCAGGAAAG
AACATGTGAGCAAAAGGCCAGCAAAAGGCCAGGAACCGTAAAAAGGCCGCGTTGCTGGCGTTTTTCCATA
GGCTCCGCCCCCCTGACGAGCATCACAAAAATCGACGCTCAAGTCAGAGGTGGCGAAACCCGACAGGACT
ATAAAGATACCAGGCGTTTCCCCCTGGAAGCTCCCTCGTGCGCTCTCCTGTTCCGACCCTGCCGCTTACC
GGATACCTGTCCGCCTTTCTCCCTTCGGGAAGCGTGGCGCTTTCTCATAGCTCACGCTGTAGGTATCTCA
GTTCGGTGTAGGTCGTTCGCTCCAAGCTGGGCTGTGTGCACGAACCCCCCGTTCAGCCCGACCGCTGCGC
CTTATCCGGTAACTATCGTCTTGAGTCCAACCCGGTAAGACACGACTTATCGCCACTGGCAGCAGCCACT
GGTAACAGGATTAGCAGAGCGAGGTATGTAGGCGGTGCTACAGAGTTCTTGAAGTGGTGGCCTAACTACG
GCTACACTAGAAGGACAGTATTTGGTATCTGCGCTCTGCTGAAGCCAGTTACCTTCGGAAAAAGAGTTGG
TAGCTCTTGATCCGGCAAACAAACCACCGCTGGTAGCGGTGGTTTTTTTGTTTGCAAGCAGCAGATTACG
CGCAGAAAAAAAGGATTTCAAGAAGATCCTTTGATCTTTTCTACGGGGTCTGACGCTCAGTGGAACGAAA
ACTCACGTTAAGGGATTTTGGTCATGAGATTATCAAAAAGGATCTTCACCTAGATCCTTTTATAGTCCGG
AAATACAGGAACGCACGCTGGATGGCCCTTCGCTGGGATGGTGAAACCATGAAAAATGGCAGCTTCAGTG
GATTAAGTGGGGGTAATGTGGCCTGTACCCTCTGGTTGCATAGGTATTCATACGGTTAAAATTTATCAGG
CGCGATTGCGGCAGTTTTTCGGGTGGTTTGTTGCCATTTTTACCTGTCTGCTGCCGTGATCGCGCTGAAC
GCGTTTTAGCGGTGCGTACAATTAAGGGATTATGGTAAATCCACTTACTGTCTGCCCTCGTAGCCATCGA
GATAAACCG
